>Addgene plasmid #192052 | pACE SOX (ORF37) K250A | addgene full sequence | sequence record 381557 | Addgene NGS Result
ACCGGTTGACTTGGGTCAACTGTCAGACCAAGTTTACTCATATATACTTTAGATTGATTTAAAACTTCAT
TTTTAATTTAAAAGGATCTAGGTGAAGATCCTTTTTGATAATCTCATGACCAAAATCCCTTAACGTGAGT
TTTCGTTCCACTGAGCGTCAGACCCCGTAGAAAAGATCAAAGGATCTTCTTGAGATCCTTTTTTTCTGCG
CGTAATCTGCTGCTTGCAAACAAAAAAACCACCGCTACCAGCGGTGGTTTGTTTGCCGGATCAAGAGCTA
CCAACTCTTTTTCCGAAGGTAACTGGCTTCAGCAGAGCGCAGATACCAAATACTGTTCTTCTAGTGTAGC
CGTAGTTAGGCCACCACTTCAAGAACTCTGTAGCACCGCCTACATACCTCGCTCTGCTAATCCTGTTACC
AGTGGCTGCTGCCAGTGGCGATAAGTCGTGTCTTACCGGGTTGGACTCAAGACGATAGTTACCGGATAAG
GCGCAGCGGTCGGGCTGAACGGGGGGTTCGTGCACACAGCCCAGCTTGGAGCGAACGACCTACACCGAAC
TGAGATACCTACAGCGTGAGCTATGAGAAAGCGCCACGCTTCCCGAAGGGAGAAAGGCGGACAGGTATCC
GGTAAGCGGCAGGGTCGGAACAGGAGAGCGCACGAGGGAGCTTCCAGGGGGAAACGCCTGGTATCTTTAT
AGTCCTGTCGGGTTTCGCCACCTCTGACTTGAGCGTCGATTTTTGTGATGCTCGTCAGGGGGGCGGAGCC
TATGGAAAAACGCCAGCAACGCGGCCTTTTTACGGTTCCTGGCCTTTTGCTGGCCTTTTGCTCACATGTT
CTTTCCTGCGTTATCCCCTGATTGACTTGGGTCGCTCTTCCTGTGGATGCGCAGATGCCCTGCGTAAGCG
GGTGTGGGCGGACAATAAAGTCTTAAACTGAACAAAATAGATCTAAACTATGACAATAAAGTCTTAAACT
AGACAGAATAGTTGTAAACTGAAATCAGTCCAGTTATGCTGTGAAAAAGCATACTGGACTTTTGTTATGG
CTAAAGCAAACTCTTCATTTTCTGAAGTGCAAATTGCCCGTCGTATTAAAGAGGGGCGTGGCCAAGGGCA
TGTAAAGACTATATTCGCGGCGTTGTGACAATTTACCGAACAACTCCGCGGCCGGGAAGCCGATCTCGGC
TTGAACGAATTGTTAGGTGGCGGTACTTGGGTCGATATCAAAGTGCATCACTTCTTCCCGTATGCCCAAC
TTTGTATAGAGAGCCACTGCGGGATCGTCACCGTAATCTGCTTGCACGTAGATCACATAAGCACCAAGCG
CGTTGGCCTCATGCTTGAGGAGATTGATGAGCGCGGTGGCAATGCCCTGCCTCCGGTGCTCGCCGGAGAC
TGCGAGATCATAGATATAGATCTCACTACGCGGCTGCTCAAACTTGGGCAGAACGTAAGCCGCGAGAGCG
CCAACAACCGCTTCTTGGTCGAAGGCAGCAAGCGCGATGAATGTCTTACTACGGAGCAAGTTCCCGAGGT
AATCGGAGTCCGGCTGATGTTGGGAGTAGGTGGCTACGTCTCCGAACTCACGACCGAAAAGATCAAGAGC
AGCCCGCATGGATTTGACTTGGTCAGGGCCGAGCCTACATGTGCGAATGATGCCCATACTTGAGCCACCT
AACTTTGTTTTAGGGCGACTGCCCTGCTGCGTAACATCGTTGCTGCTGCGTAACATCGTTGCTGCTCCAT
AACATCAAACATCGACCCACGGCGTAACGCGCTTGCTGCTTGGATGCCCGAGGCATAGACTGTACAAAAA
AACAGTCATAACAAGCCATGAAAACCGCCACTGCGCCGTTACCACCGCTGCGTTCGGTCAAGGTTCTGGA
CCAGTTGCGTGAGCGCATACGCTACTTGCATTACAGTTTACGAACCGAACAGGCTTATGTCAACTGGGTT
CGTGCCTTCATCCGTTTCCACGGTGTGCGTCACCCGGCAACCTTGGGCAGCAGCGAAGTCGCCATAACTT
CGTATAGCATACATTATACGAAGTTATCTGTAACTATAACGGTCCTAAGGTAGCGAGTTTAAACACTAGT
ATCGATCGCGATGTACGGGCCAGATATACGCGTTGACATTGATTATTGACTAGTTATTAATAGTAATCAA
TTACGGGGTCATTAGTTCATAGCCCATATATGGAGTTCCGCGTTACATAACTTACGGTAAATGGCCCGCC
TGGCTGACCGCCCAACGACCCCCGCCCATTGACGTCAATAATGACGTATGTTCCCATAGTAACGCCAATA
GGGACTTTCCATTGACGTCAATGGGTGGAGTATTTACGGTAAACTGCCCACTTGGCAGTACATCAAGTGT
ATCATATGCCAAGTACGCCCCCTATTGACGTCAATGACGGTAAATGGCCCGCCTGGCATTATGCCCAGTA
CATGACCTTATGGGACTTTCCTACTTGGCAGTACATCTACGTATTAGTCATCGCTATTACCATGGTGATG
CGGTTTTGGCAGTACATCAATGGGCGTGGATAGCGGTTTGACTCACGGGGATTTCCAAGTCTCCACCCCA
TTGACGTCAATGGGAGTTTGTTTTGGCACCAAAATCAACGGGACTTTCCAAAATGTCGTAACAACTCCGC
CCCATTGACGCAAATGGGCGGTAGGCGTGTACGGTGGGAGGTCTATATAAGCAGAGCTCTCTGGCTAACT
AGAGAACCCACTGCTTACTGGCTTATCGAAATTAATACGACTCACTATAGGGAGACCCAAGCTGGCTAGT
GGATCCCGGTCCGAAGCGCGCGGAATTCATGGAAGCCACACCGACCCCGGCCGATCTGTTCAGCGAAGAT
TACCTGGTGGATACCCTGGATGGCCTGACCGTGGATGATCAGCAGGCCGTTCTGGCAAGCCTGAGCTTCA
GCAAGTTCCTGAAGCATGCCAAAGTGCGTGACTGGTGTGCCCAGGCAAAAATCCAGCCTAGTATGCCGGC
CCTGCGCATGGCATACAATTACTTCCTGTTCAGTAAAGTTGGCGAATTTATTGGTAGCGAAGACGTTTGT
AATTTTTTCGTGGATCGTGTGTTTGGCGGCGTGCGCCTGCTGGATGTTGCAAGCGTTTATGCCGCCTGTA
GTCAGATGAATGCCCATCAGCGCCATCACATCTGTTGTCTGGTGGAACGTGCAACCAGCAGTCAAAGCCT
GAACCCGGTGTGGGATGCCTTACGCGATGGTATCATCAGCAGCAGCAAGTTCCATTGGGCCGTGAAGCAG
CAGAACACCAGCAAGAAAATTTTCAGCCCGTGGCCGATCACAAACAACCATTTTGTGGCCGGCCCGTTAG
CCTTTGGTCTGCGTTGCGAAGAGGTGGTTAAAACCCTGCTGGCAACACTGCTGCATCCTGATGAGGCCAA
CTGCCTGGACTACGGTTTTATGCAGAGCCCGCAGAACGGTATCTTTGGCGTTAGCCTGGACTTTGCCGCC
AATGTGAAAACCGACACCGAAGGCCGTCTGCAGTTCGATCCTAACTGTAAGGTGTATGAGATTAAATGCC
GCTTTGCATATACATTCGCAAAAATGGAATGTGATCCGATCTATGCCGCCTACCAGCGCTTATATGAAGC
ACCGGGCAAACTGGCACTGAAGGACTTTTTCTACAGCATTAGCAAGCCGGCCGTTGAGTACGTTGGTCTG
GGCAAATTACCGAGCGAAAGCGACTATCTGGTGGCCTATGATCAGGAATGGGAAGCCTGCCCGCGCAAAA
AACGCAAACTGACCCCGCTGCACAACCTGATTCGTGAGTGTATCCTGCACAACAGCACCACCGAGAGCGA
CGTTTACGTTCTGACCGATCCGCAGGATACCCGTGGCCAGATCAGTATCAAGGCACGCTTCAAGGCCAAC
CTGTTTGTGAACGTGCGCCACAGCTACTTTTACCAGGTGCTGCTGCAGAGTAGTATCGTGGAGGAGTATA
TTGGCCTGGATAGCGGTATTCCGCGTCTGGGTAGCCCGAAATATTACATCGCCACCGGTTTCTTCCGTAA
ACGCGGCTATCAGGATCCGGTGAATTGCACAATTGGTGGCGACGCCCTGGATCCTCATGTGGAGATTCCG
ACCCTGCTGATTGTGACCCCGGTGTATTTCCCTCGCGGCGCCAAGCACCGTCTGCTGCATCAGGCAGCCA
ATTTCTGGAGCCGCAGCGCCAAAGATACATTTCCGTATATCAAATGGGATTTTAGCTACCTGAGCGCCAA
CGTGCCGCACAGCCCGTAATCTAGAGCCTGCAGTCTCGACAAGCTTGTCGAGAAGTACTAGAGGATCATA
ATCAGCCATACCACATTTGTAGAGGTTTTACTTGCTTTAAAAAACCTCCCACACCTCCCCCTGAACCTGA
AACATAAAATGAATGCAATTGTTGTTGTTAACTTGTTTATTGCAGCTTATAATGGTTACAAATAAAGCAA
TAGCATCACAAATTTCACAAATAAAGCATTTTTTTCACTGCATTCTAGTTGTGGTTTGTCCAAACTCATC
AATGTATCTTATCATGTCTGGATCTGATCACTGCTTGAGCCTAGAAGATCCGGCTGCTAACAAAGCCCGA
AAGGAAGCTGAGTTGGCTGCTGCCACCGCTGAGCAATAACTATCATAACCCCTAGGGTATACCCATCTAA
TTGGAACCAGATAAGTGAAATCTAGTTCCAAACTATTTTGTCATTTTTAATTTTCGTATTAGCTTACGAC
GCTACACCCAGTTCCCATCTATTTTGTCACTCTTCCCTAAATAATCCTTAAAAACTCCATTTCCACCCCT
CCCAGTTCCCAACTATTTTGTCCGCCCACA
Features (pLannotate 1.2.2; 14 found; start..end, strand, type, name):
    190..778     +  rep_origin     ori: high-copy-number ColE1/pMB1/pBR322/pUC origin of replication
    913..1136    -  mobile_element Tn7R: mini-Tn7 element (right end of the Tn7 transposon) Tn7
   1203..1736    -  CDS            GmR: gentamycin acetyltransferase; aacC1; confers resistance to gentamycin
   1925..1953    -  promoter       Pc promoter: intI1 (promoter lies within the coding sequence); class 1 integron promoter
   2024..2057    +  protein_bind   loxP: Cre-mediated recombination occurs in the 8-bp core sequence (GCATACAT). Cre recombinase
   2135..2514    +  enhancer       CMV enhancer: human cytomegalovirus immediate early enhancer
   2515..2718    +  promoter       CMV promoter: human cytomegalovirus (CMV) immediate early promoter
   2714..2747    +  LTR            5' LTR (truncated) (fragment): truncated 5' long terminal repeat (LTR) from HIV-1
   2763..2781    +  promoter       T7 promoter: promoter for bacteriophage T7 RNA polymerase
   2829..4286    +  CDS            ORF37: AN_HHV8P - Experimental evidence at protein level: Swiss-Prot protein existence level 1. Plays a role in processing non linear or branched viral DNA intermediates in order to promote the production of mature packaged unit-length linear progeny viral DNA molecules. Exhibits endonuclease and exonuclease activities and accepts both double-stranded and single- stranded DNA as substrate. Exonuclease digestion of DNA is in the 5'-> 3' direction and the products are 5'-monophosphate nucleosides. Additionally, forms a recombinase with the major DNA-binding protein, which displays strand exchange activ
   4334..4417    +  CDS            large T antigen (fragment): large T antigen from SV40 (simian virus 40)
   4440..4574    +  polyA_signal   SV40 poly(A) signal: SV40 polyadenylation signal
   4603..4652    +  CDS            SET1 (fragment): solubility-enhancement tag derived from T7 phage gene 10B
   4695..4860    -  mobile_element Tn7L: mini-Tn7 element (left end of the Tn7 transposon) Tn7
