[The description below was written by a language model from this plasmid's Addgene catalogue record and pLannotate feature annotations shown in this document.]
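Description:
pACE SOX (ORF37) K250A is a mammalian expression plasmid built on the pACEmam1 acceptor backbone, carrying the Kaposi's sarcoma-associated herpesvirus alkaline exonuclease SOX (ORF37) with a K250A substitution that the record describes as a DNA binding mutant. The plasmid totals about 4.9 kb and is maintained in E. coli at high copy through a ColE1/pUC-type origin. Selection is by gentamicin, conferred by the aacC1 acetyltransferase gene expressed from a class 1 integron Pc promoter.

The roughly 1.46 kb ORF37 coding sequence is driven by the human cytomegalovirus immediate early enhancer and promoter and is terminated by an SV40 polyadenylation signal. A T7 promoter lies between the CMV promoter and the open reading frame, where it serves as a sequencing primer site and could in principle support in vitro transcription. No epitope or purification tag is annotated on the insert. The short hits labelled HIV-1 LTR, SV40 large T antigen and SET1 are small fragments flanking the cassette and are most likely incidental matches to backbone sequence rather than functional elements.

The backbone also carries a single loxP site, which in this vector family permits Cre-mediated fusion with donor plasmids to assemble multigene constructs. Tn7L and Tn7R ends bracket the resistance marker, loxP site and expression cassette, allowing transposition into a Tn7 attachment site such as that of a bacmid.

SOX processes viral DNA intermediates through endonuclease and exonuclease activities. This mutant is suited to testing how DNA binding by SOX contributes to viral gene expression and virion production, typically alongside the wild-type protein.
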