Addgene plasmid #192052: pACE SOX (ORF37) K250A
Purpose: Expresses a DNA binding mutant K250A (ORF37)
Depositing lab: Britt Glaunsinger. Depositing organization: University of California, Berkeley. Publication: DNA processing by the Kaposi's sarcoma-associated herpesvirus alkaline exonuclease SOX contributes to viral gene expression and infectious virion production. Hartenian E, Mendez AS, Didychuk AL, Khosla S, Glaunsinger BA. Nucleic Acids Res. 2023 Jan 11;51(1):182-197. doi: 10.1093/nar/gkac1190. PubMed 36537232.
Backbone
  Vector backbone: pACEmam1
  Backbone manufacturer: Geneva Biotech
  Backbone size w/o insert (bp): 3400
  Total vector size (bp): 4860
  Vector type: Unspecified
Growth in bacteria
  Bacterial resistance: Gentamicin, 10 μg/mL
  Growth temperature: 37°C
  Growth strain: DH5alpha
  Copy number: High Copy
Gene/Insert
  Gene/Insert name: SOX (K250A) (alt name: SOX (ORF37) (K250A))
  Species: Synthetic
  Insert size (bp): 1460
  Mutation: DNA binding mutant K250A
  Promoter: CMV
  Cloning method: Unknown
  Sequencing primers: 5′ TAATACGACTCACTATAGG
Terms and licenses: Academic/Nonprofit Terms; Industry Terms: Not Available to Industry
How to cite: pACE SOX (ORF37) K250A was a gift from Britt Glaunsinger (Addgene plasmid # 192052 ; http://n2t.net/addgene:192052 ; RRID:Addgene_192052)
